>Addgene plasmid #34455 | KHBD00332 | depositor partial sequence | sequence record 41022 | KHBD00332 sequence 2634 bps
ATGAAGCGGCGCTGGTCGAACAACGGCGGCTTCATGCGCCTACCGGAGGAGTCGTCCTCGGAGGTCACGT
CCTCCTCGAACGGGCTCGTCCTGCCCTCGGGGGTGAACATGTCGCCCTCGTCGCTGGACTCGCACGACTA
TTGCGATCAGGACCTTTGGCTCTGCGGCAACGAGTCCGGTTCGTTTGGCGGCTCCAACGGCCATGGCCTA
AGTCAGCAGCAGCAGAGCGTCATCACGCTGGCCATGCACGGGTGCTCCAGCACTCTGCCCGCGCAGACAA
CCATCATTCCGATCAACGGCAACGCGAATGGGAATGGAGGCTCCACCAATGGCCAATATGTGCCGGGTGC
CACTAATCTGGGAGCGTTGGCCAACGGGATGCTCAATGGGGGCTTCAATGGAATGCAGCAACAGATTCAG
AATGGCCACGGCCTCATCAACTCCACAACGCCCTCAACGCCGACCACCCCGCTCCACCTTCAGCAGAACC
TGGGGGGCGCGGGCGGCGGCGGTATCGGGGGAATGGGTATTCTTCACCACGCGAATGGCACCCCAAATGG
CCTTATCGGAGTTGTGGGAGGCGGCGGCGGAGTAGGTCTTGGAGTAGGCGGAGGCGGAGTGGGAGGCCTG
GGAATGCAGCACACACCCCGAAGCGATTCGGTGAATTCTATATCTTCAGGTCGCGATGATCTCTCGCCTT
CGAGCAGCTTGAACGGATACTCGGCGAACGAAAGCTGCGATGCGAAGAAGAGCAAGAAGGGACCTGCGCC
ACGGGTGCAAGAGGAGCTGTGCCTGGTTTGCGGCGACAGGGCCTCCGGCTACCACTACAACGCCCTCACC
TGTGAGGGCTGCAAGGGGTTCTTTCGACGCAGCGTTACGAAGAGCGCCGTCTACTGCTGCAAGTTCGGGC
GCGCCTGCGAAATGGACATGTACATGAGGCGAAAGTGTCAGGAGTGCCGCCTGAAAAAGTGCCTGGCCGT
GGGTATGCGGCCGGAATGCGTCGTCCCGGAGAACCAATGTGCGATGAAGCGGCGCGAAAAGAAGGCCCAG
AAGGAGAAGGACAAAATGACCACTTCGCCGAGCTCTCAGCATGGCGGCAATGGCAGCTTGGCCTCTGGTG
GCGGCCAAGACTTTGTTAAGAAGGAGATTCTTGACCTTATGACATGCGAGCCGCCCCAGCATGCCACTAT
TCCGCTACTACCTGATGAAATATTGGCCAAGTGTCAAGCGCGCAATATACCTTCCTTAACGTACAATCAG
TTGGCCGTTATATACAAGTTAATTTGGTACCAGGATGGCTATGAGCAGCCATCTGAAGAGGATCTCAGGC
GTATAATGAGTCAACCCGATGAGAACGAGAGCCAAACGGACGTCAGCTTTCGGCATATAACCGAGATAAC
CATACTCACGGTCCAGTTGATTGTTGAGTTTGCTAAAGGTCTACCAGCGTTTACAAAGATACCCCAGGAG
GACCAGATCACGTTACTAAAGGCCTGCTCGTCGGAGGTGATGATGCTGCGTATGGCACGACGCTATGACC
ACAGCTCGGACTCAATATTCTTCGCGAATAATAGATCATATACGCGGGATTCTTACAAAATGGCCGGAAT
GGCTGATAACATTGAAGACCTGCTGCATTTCTGCCGCCAAATGTTCTCGATGAAGGTGGACAACGTCGAA
TACGCGCTTCTCACTGCCATTGTGATCTTCTCGGACCGGCCGGGCCTGGAGAAGGCCCAACTAGTCGAAG
CGATCCAGAGCTACTACATCGACACGCTACGCATTTATATACTCAACCGCCACTGCGGCGACTCAATGAG
CCTCGTCTTCTACGCAAAGCTGCTCTCGATCCTCACCGAGCTGCGTACGCTGGGCAACCAGAACGCCGAG
ATGTGTTTCTCACTAAAGCTCAAAAACCGCAAACTGCCCAAGTTCCTCGAGGAGATCTGGGACGTTCATG
CCATCCCGCCATCGGTCCAGTCGCACCTTCAGATTACCCAGGAGGAGAACGAGCGTCTCGAGCGGGCTGA
GCGTATGCGGGCATCGGTTGGGGGCGCCATTACCGCCGGCATTGATTGCGACTCTGCCTCCACTTCGGCG
GCGGCAGCCGCGGCCCAGCATCAGCCTCAGCCTCAGCCCCAGCCCCAACCCTCCTCCCTGACCCAGAACG
ATTCCCAGCACCAGACACAGCCGCAGCTACAACCTCAGCTACCACCTCAGCTGCAAGGTCAACTGCAACC
CCAGCTCCAACCACAGCTTCAGACGCAACTCCAGCCACAGATTCAACCACAGCCACAGCTCCTTCCCGTC
TCCGCTCCCGTGCCCGCCTCCGTAACCGCACCTGGTTCCTTGTCCGCGGTCAGTACGAGCAGCGAATACA
TGGGCGGAAGTGCGGCCATAGGACCCATCACGCCGGCAACCACCAGCAGTATCACGGCTGCCGTTACCGC
TAGCTCCACCACATCAGCGGTACCGATGGGCAACGGAGTTGGAGTCGGTGTTGGGGTGGGCGGCAACGTC
AGCATGTATGCGAACGCCCAGACGGCGATGGCCTTGATGGGTGTAGCCCTGCATTCGCACCAAGAGCAGC
TTATCGGGGGAGTGGCGGTTAAGTCGGAGCACTCGACGACTGCA
