>Addgene plasmid #34455 | KHBD00332 | addgene partial sequence | sequence record 42454 | M13-Rev 5'-CAGGAAACAGCTATGACC-3'
TTATTTTGACTGATAGTGACCTGTTCGTTGCAACAAATTGATAAGCAATGCTTTCTTATAATGCCAACTT
TGTACAAGAAAGTTGGCAATGCAGTCGTCGAGTGCTCCGACTTAACCGCCACTCCCCCGATAAGCTGCTC
TTGGTGCGAATGCAGGGCTACACCCATCAAGGCCATCGCCGTCTGGGCGTTCGCATACATGCTGACGTTG
CCGCCCACCCCAACACCGACTCCAACTCCGTTGCCCATCGGTACCGCTGATGTGGTGGAGCTAGCGGTAA
CGGCAGCCGTGATACTGCTGGTGGTTGCCGGCGTGATGGGTCCTATGGCCGCACTTCCGCCCATGTATTC
GCTGCTCGTACTGACCGCGGACAAGGAACCAGGTGCGGTTACGGAGGCGGGCACGGGAGCGGAGACGGGA
AGGAGCTGTGGCTGTGGTTGAATCTGTGGCTGGAGTTGCGTCTGAAGCTGTGGTTGGAGCTGGGGTTGCA
GTTGACCTTGCAGCTGAGGTGGTAGCTGAGGTTGTAGCTGCGGCTGTGTCTGGTGCTGGGAATCGTTCTG
GGTCAGGGAGGAGGGTTGGGGCTGGGGCTGAGGCTGAGGCTGATGCTGGGCCGCGGCTGCCGCCGCCGAA
GTGGAGGCAGAGTCGCAATCAATGCCGGCGGTAATGGCGCCCCCAACCGATGCCCGCATACGCTCAGCCC
GCTCGAGACGCTCGTTCTCCTCCTGGGTAATCTGAAGGTGCGACTGGACCGATGGCGGGATGGCATGAAC
GTCCCAGATC
