[The description below was written by a language model from this plasmid's Addgene catalogue record.]
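Description:
KHBD00332 is a Gateway entry-type clone built in the pDONR221 donor vector backbone (Invitrogen), carrying the open reading frame of the Drosophila melanogaster gene CG1765, better known as EcR, the ecdysone receptor, a nuclear hormone receptor transcription factor. The insert is recorded as 2634 bp in a backbone of 2536 bp after recombination. The plasmid is maintained in E. coli as a high-copy construct under kanamycin selection. No feature table accompanies the record, so the origin of replication and the exact attachment sites flanking the insert are not stated. In general, a BP recombination into pDONR221 replaces the donor cassette with the insert and leaves it flanked by attL sites. M13 forward and reverse primer sites on either side of the insert are listed for sequence verification. The many EcR isoform aliases appear only as gene synonyms, and the record does not state which isoform this ORF represents.

As a donor/entry vector, the plasmid has no promoter listed for expressing the insert and is not itself an expression construct. Instead, it serves as a shuttle from which the EcR coding sequence can be moved by Gateway recombination into destination vectors of choice. The depositor notes that ORFs in this collection were cloned open-ended, without a stop codon, which allows in-frame C-terminal fusions to tags or domains supplied by the destination vector. The clone belongs to a collection associated with automated protein–DNA interaction screening of Drosophila regulatory elements, so it was presumably intended for transfer into vectors for testing transcription factor binding to regulatory DNA.
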