Addgene plasmid #34455: KHBD00332
Depositing lab: Bart Deplancke. Depositing organization: Swiss Federal Institute of Technology (EPFL). Publication: Automated protein-DNA interaction screening of Drosophila regulatory elements. Korneel Hens, Jean-Daniel Feuz, Alina Isakova, Antonina Lagovitina, Andreas Massouras, Julien Bryois, Patrick Callaerts, Susan E. Celniker, Bart Deplancke. Nat Methods. 2011 Oct 30;8(12):1065-70. 10.1038/nmeth.1763 PubMed 22037703.
Backbone
  Vector backbone: pDONR221
  Backbone manufacturer: Invitrogen
  Backbone size w/o insert (bp): 2536
  Vector type: Gateway Donor Vector
Growth in bacteria
  Bacterial resistance: Kanamycin, 50 μg/mL
  Growth temperature: 37°C
  Growth strain: DH5alpha
  Copy number: High Copy
Gene/Insert
  Gene/Insert name: CG1765 (alt names: FBgn0000546; EcR; Ecdysone receptor)
  Species: D. melanogaster (fly)
  Insert size (bp): 2634
  Entrez Gene: EcR (a.k.a. Dmel_CG1765, CG1765, CG8347, DEcR, Dhr23, DmEcR, Dmel\CG1765, ECR, ECR-C, EcR-A, EcR-B, EcR-B1, EcR1b, EcRA, EcRB, EcRB-1, EcRB1, EcRC, EcdR, Ecr, Ecr1B, EcrB1, NR1H1, USP, Usp, anon-WO0229075.1, dECR, dmEcR, ecr, lie, ms(2)06410, ms(2)42A, snt)
  Cloning method: Gateway Cloning
  Sequencing primers: 5′ M13F; 3′ M13R
Terms and licenses: Academic/Nonprofit Terms; Industry Terms: Not Available to Industry
Depositor comments: Please note that the ORFs in this collection were cloned open-ended (without a stop codon).
How to cite: KHBD00332 was a gift from Bart Deplancke (Addgene plasmid # 34455 ; http://n2t.net/addgene:34455 ; RRID:Addgene_34455)
